Addgene plasmid #55120: mCherry-PMP-N-10
Purpose: Localization: Peroxisomes, Excitation: 587, Emission: 610
Depositing lab: Michael Davidson. Depositing organization: Florida State University, Tallahassee.
Backbone
  Vector backbone: mCherry-N1
  Backbone size w/o insert (bp): 4750
  Vector type: Mammalian Expression
  Selectable markers: Neomycin (select with G418)
Growth in bacteria
  Bacterial resistance: Kanamycin, 50 μg/mL
  Growth temperature: 37°C
  Growth strain: DH5alpha
  Copy number: High Copy
Gene/Insert
  Gene/Insert name: PMP (alt name: NM_018663.1)
  Species: H. sapiens (human)
  Entrez Gene: PXMP2 (a.k.a. PMP22)
  Promoter: CMV
  Tag / fusion protein: mCherry (C terminal on backbone)
  Cloning method: Unknown
  Sequencing primers: 5′ CMV-F; 3′ SV40pA-R
Terms and licenses: Academic/Nonprofit Terms; Industry Terms: Not Available to Industry
Depositor comments: . Excitation = 587; Emission = 610
How to cite: mCherry-PMP-N-10 was a gift from Michael Davidson (Addgene plasmid # 55120 ; http://n2t.net/addgene:55120 ; RRID:Addgene_55120)
