[The description below was written by a language model from this plasmid's Addgene catalogue record.]
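Description:
mCherry-PMP-N-10 is a mammalian expression plasmid built on the mCherry-N1 backbone (about 4.75 kb without the insert) that produces a red fluorescent marker for peroxisomes. The insert is a human peroxisomal membrane protein, recorded as PMP and linked to the gene PXMP2 (also known as PMP22). It is placed upstream of the backbone's mCherry coding sequence, so the fluorescent protein is fused to the C terminus of the membrane protein. The "N-10" in the name probably refers to the N1-type fusion format with a 10-residue linker, but the record does not explain the naming or state a linker length. Transcription is driven by the CMV promoter, a strong constitutive promoter in most mammalian cell lines. The listed 3′ sequencing primer suggests that an SV40 polyadenylation signal follows the fusion.

The plasmid is maintained in E. coli at high copy number under kanamycin selection. In mammalian cells, the neomycin resistance marker allows stable transfectants to be selected with G418. No feature table was supplied, so the origin of replication and other backbone elements are not itemised, and the cloning method is recorded as unknown.

The stated purpose is localization. The membrane protein carries mCherry to peroxisomes, labelling them for fluorescence microscopy with excitation at about 587 nm and emission at about 610 nm. Such a construct is typically used in transfected cells to visualise peroxisome distribution, number and dynamics, or as a red organelle reference in multicolour imaging alongside green or other spectrally distinct probes.
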