>Addgene plasmid #55120 | mCherry-PMP-N-10 | depositor partial sequence | sequence record 85487 | insert sequence
GATCCGCTAGCGCTACCGGACTCAGATCTGCCACCATGGCGCCGGCCGCGTCCAGGCTGCGGGCCGAAGC
CGGGCTCGGGGCGCTGCCGCGGCGGGCGCTCGCCCAGTACTTGCTCTTCCTGCGGCTCTACCCGGTGCTC
ACCAAGGCGGCCACCAGTGGCATTTTGTCAGCACTTGGGAACTTCCTGGCCCAGATGATTGAGAAGAAGC
GGAAAAAAGAAAACTCTAGAAGTCTGGATGTCGGTGGGCCTCTGAGATATGCCGTTTACGGGTTCTTCTT
CACAGGGCCGCTGAGTCACTTCTTCTACTTCTTCATGGAACATTGGATCCCTCCTGAGGTCCCCCTGGCA
GGGCTCAGGAGGCTTCTCCTGGACCGCCTCGTCTTTGCACCGGCCTTCCTCATGTTGTTCTTCCTCATCA
TGAACTTTCTGGAGGGGAAAGACGCCTCAGCCTTCGCCGCCAAGATGAGGGGGGGCTTCTGGCCGGCGCT
GAGGATGAACTGGCGGGTGTGGACGCCACTACAGTTCATCAACATCAACTACGTCCCTCTGAAGTTCCGG
GTGCTCTTCGCCAACCTGGCAGCTCTGTTCTGGTATGCCTACCTGGCCTCCTTGGGGAAGAGCGGCTCCG
GTAGCGGACCGGTCGCCACCATGGTGAGCAAGGGCGAGGAGGATAACATGGCCATCATCAAGGAGTTCAT
GCGCTTCAAGGTGCACATGGAGGGCTCCGTGAACGGCCACGAGTTCGAGATCGAGGGCGAGGGCGAGGGC
CGCCCCTACGAGGGCACCCAGACCGCCAAGCTGAAGGTGACCAAGGGTGGCCCCCTGCCCTTCGCCTGGG
ACATCCTGTCCCCTCAGTTCATGTACGGCTCCAAGGCCTACGTGAAGCACCCCGCCGACATCCCCGACTA
CTTGAAGCTGTCCTTCCCCGAGGGCTTCAAGTGGGAGCGCGTGATGAACTTCGAGGACGGCGGCGTGGTG
ACCGTGACCCAGGACTCCTCCCTGCAGGACGGCGAGTTCATCTACAAGGTGAAGCTGCGCGGCACCAACT
TCCCCTCCGACGGCCCCGTAATGCAGAAGAAGACCATGGGCTGGGAGGCCTCCTCCGAGCGGATGTACCC
CGAGGACGGCGCCCTGAAGGGCGAGATCAAGCAGAGGCTGAAGCTGAAGGACGGCGGCCACTACGACGCT
GAGGTCAAGACCACCTACAAGGCCAAGAAGCCCGTGCAGCTGCCCGGCGCCTACAACGTCAACATCAAGT
TGGACATCACCTCCCACAACGAGGACTACACCATCGTGGAACAGTACGAACGCGCCGAGGGCCGCCACTC
CACCGGCGGCATGGACGAGCTGTACAAGTAAAGCGGCCGCGACTCTAGATCATAATCAGCCATACCACAT
T
