>Addgene plasmid #55120 | mCherry-PMP-N-10 | addgene partial sequence | sequence record 121690 | mCherry-R 5'-TTGGTCACCTTCAGCTTGG-3'
TCGCCCTCGATCTCGAACTCGTGGCCGTTCACGGAGCCCTCCATGTGCACCTTGAAGCGCATGAACTCCT
TGATGATGGCCATGTTATCCTCCTCGCCCTTGCTCACCATGGTGGCGACCGGTCCGCTACCGGAGCCGCT
CTTCCCCAAGGAGGCCAGGTAGGCATACCAGAACAGAGCTGCCAGGTTGGCGAAGAGCACCCGGAACTTC
AGAGGGACGTAGTTGATGTTGATGAACTGTAGTGGCGTCCACACCCGCCAGTTCATCCTCAGCGCCGGCC
AGAAGCCCCCCCTCATCTTGGCGGCGAAGGCTGAGGCGTCTTTCCCCTCCAGAAAGTTCATGATGAGGAA
GAACAACATGAGGAAGGCCGGTGCAAAGACGAGGCGGTCCAGGAGAAGCCTCCTGAGCCCTGCCAGGGGG
ACCTCAGGAGGGATCCAATGTTCCATGAAGAAGTAGAAGAAGTGACTCAGCGGCCCTGTGAAGAAGAACC
CGTAAACGGCATATCTCAGAGGCCCACCGACATCCAGACTTCTAGAGTTTTCTTTTTTCCGCTTCTTCTC
AATCATCTGGGCCAGGAAGTTCCCAAGTGCTGACAAAATGCCACTGGTGGCCGCCTTGGTGAGCACCGGG
TAGAGCCGCAGGAAGAGCAAGTACTGGGCGAGCGCCCGCCGCGGCAGCGCCCCGAGCCCGGCTTCGGCCC
GCAGCCTGGACGCGGCCGGCGCCATGGTGGCAGATCTGAGTCCGGTAGCGCTAGCGGATCTGACGGTTCA
CTAAACCAGCTCTGCTTATATAGACCTCCCACCGTACACGCCTACCGCCCATTTGCGTCAAT
